>Addgene plasmid #92304 | pY128 (pcDNA3.1-U6-huMb2Cpf1) | addgene full sequence | sequence record 181652 | Addgene NGS Result
ATTTAACGCGAATTAATTCTGTGGAATGTGTGTCAGTTAGGGTGTGGAAAGTCCCCAGGCTCCCCAGCAG
GCAGAAGTATGCAAAGCATGCATCTCAATTAGTCAGCAACCAGGTGTGGAAAGTCCCCAGGCTCCCCAGC
AGGCAGAAGTATGCAAAGCATGCATCTCAATTAGTCAGCAACCATAGTCCCGCCCCTAACTCCGCCCATC
CCGCCCCTAACTCCGCCCAGTTCCGCCCATTCTCCGCCCCATGGCTGACTAATTTTTTTTATTTATGCAG
AGGCCGAGGCCGCCTCTGCCTCTGAGCTATTCCAGAAGTAGTGAGGAGGCTTTTTTGGAGGCCTAGGCTT
TTGCAAAAAGCTCCCGGGAGCTTGTATATCCATTTTCGGATCTGATCAAGAGACAGGATGAGGATCGTTT
CGCATGATTGAACAAGATGGATTGCACGCAGGTTCTCCGGCCGCTTGGGTGGAGAGGCTATTCGGCTATG
ACTGGGCACAACAGACAATCGGCTGCTCTGATGCCGCCGTGTTCCGGCTGTCAGCGCAGGGGCGCCCGGT
TCTTTTTGTCAAGACCGACCTGTCCGGTGCCCTGAATGAACTGCAGGACGAGGCAGCGCGGCTATCGTGG
CTGGCCACGACGGGCGTTCCTTGCGCAGCTGTGCTCGACGTTGTCACTGAAGCGGGAAGGGACTGGCTGC
TATTGGGCGAAGTGCCGGGGCAGGATCTCCTGTCATCTCACCTTGCTCCTGCCGAGAAAGTATCCATCAT
GGCTGATGCAATGCGGCGGCTGCATACGCTTGATCCGGCTACCTGCCCATTCGACCACCAAGCGAAACAT
CGCATCGAGCGAGCACGTACTCGGATGGAAGCCGGTCTTGTCGATCAGGATGATCTGGACGAAGAGCATC
AGGGGCTCGCGCCAGCCGAACTGTTCGCCAGGCTCAAGGCGCGCATGCCCGACGGCGAGGATCTCGTCGT
GACCCATGGCGATGCCTGCTTGCCGAATATCATGGTGGAAAATGGCCGCTTTTCTGGATTCATCGACTGT
GGCCGGCTGGGTGTGGCGGACCGCTATCAGGACATAGCGTTGGCTACCCGTGATATTGCTGAAGAGCTTG
GCGGCGAATGGGCTGACCGCTTCCTCGTGCTTTACGGTATCGCCGCTCCCGATTCGCAGCGCATCGCCTT
CTATCGCCTTCTTGACGAGTTCTTCTGAGCGGGACTCTGGGGTTCGAAATGACCGACCAAGCGACGCCCA
ACCTGCCATCACGAGATTTCGATTCCACCGCCGCCTTCTATGAAAGGTTGGGCTTCGGAATCGTTTTCCG
GGACGCCGGCTGGATGATCCTCCAGCGCGGGGATCTCATGCTGGAGTTCTTCGCCCACCCCAACTTGTTT
ATTGCAGCTTATAATGGTTACAAATAAAGCAATAGCATCACAAATTTCACAAATAAAGCATTTTTTTCAC
TGCATTCTAGTTGTGGTTTGTCCAAACTCATCAATGTATCTTATCATGTCTGTATACCGTCGACCTCTAG
CTAGAGCTTGGCGTAATCATGGTCATAGCTGTTTCCTGTGTGAAATTGTTATCCGCTCACAATTCCACAC
AACATACGAGCCGGAAGCATAAAGTGTAAAGCCTGGGGTGCCTAATGAGTGAGCTAACTCACATTAATTG
CGTTGCGCTCACTGCCCGCTTTCCAGTCGGGAAACCTGTCGTGCCAGCTGCATTAATGAATCGGCCAACG
CGCGGGGAGAGGCGGTTTGCGTATTGGGCGCTCTTCCGCTTCCTCGCTCACTGACTCGCTGCGCTCGGTC
GTTCGGCTGCGGCGAGCGGTATCAGCTCACTCAAAGGCGGTAATACGGTTATCCACAGAATCAGGGGATA
ACGCAGGAAAGAACATGTGAGCAAAAGGCCAGCAAAAGGCCAGGAACCGTAAAAAGGCCGCGTTGCTGGC
GTTTTTCCATAGGCTCCGCCCCCCTGACGAGCATCACAAAAATCGACGCTCAAGTCAGAGGTGGCGAAAC
CCGACAGGACTATAAAGATACCAGGCGTTTCCCCCTGGAAGCTCCCTCGTGCGCTCTCCTGTTCCGACCC
TGCCGCTTACCGGATACCTGTCCGCCTTTCTCCCTTCGGGAAGCGTGGCGCTTTCTCATAGCTCACGCTG
TAGGTATCTCAGTTCGGTGTAGGTCGTTCGCTCCAAGCTGGGCTGTGTGCACGAACCCCCCGTTCAGCCC
GACCGCTGCGCCTTATCCGGTAACTATCGTCTTGAGTCCAACCCGGTAAGACACGACTTATCGCCACTGG
CAGCAGCCACTGGTAACAGGATTAGCAGAGCGAGGTATGTAGGCGGTGCTACAGAGTTCTTGAAGTGGTG
GCCTAACTACGGCTACACTAGAAGAACAGTATTTGGTATCTGCGCTCTGCTGAAGCCAGTTACCTTCGGA
AAAAGAGTTGGTAGCTCTTGATCCGGCAAACAAACCACCGCTGGTAGCGGTGGTTTTTTTGTTTGCAAGC
AGCAGATTACGCGCAGAAAAAAAGGATCTCAAGAAGATCCTTTGATCTTTTCTACGGGGTCTGACGCTCA
GTGGAACGAAAACTCACGTTAAGGGATTTTGGTCATGAGATTATCAAAAAGGATCTTCACCTAGATCCTT
TTAAATTAAAAATGAAGTTTTAAATCAATCTAAAGTATATATGAGTAAACTTGGTCTGACAGTTACCAAT
GCTTAATCAGTGAGGCACCTATCTCAGCGATCTGTCTATTTCGTTCATCCATAGTTGCCTGACTCCCCGT
CGTGTAGATAACTACGATACGGGAGGGCTTACCATCTGGCCCCAGTGCTGCAATGATACCGCGAGACCCA
CGCTCACCGGCTCCAGATTTATCAGCAATAAACCAGCCAGCCGGAAGGGCCGAGCGCAGAAGTGGTCCTG
CAACTTTATCCGCCTCCATCCAGTCTATTAATTGTTGCCGGGAAGCTAGAGTAAGTAGTTCGCCAGTTAA
TAGTTTGCGCAACGTTGTTGCCATTGCTACAGGCATCGTGGTGTCACGCTCGTCGTTTGGTATGGCTTCA
TTCAGCTCCGGTTCCCAACGATCAAGGCGAGTTACATGATCCCCCATGTTGTGCAAAAAAGCGGTTAGCT
CCTTCGGTCCTCCGATCGTTGTCAGAAGTAAGTTGGCCGCAGTGTTATCACTCATGGTTATGGCAGCACT
GCATAATTCTCTTACTGTCATGCCATCCGTAAGATGCTTTTCTGTGACTGGTGAGTACTCAACCAAGTCA
TTCTGAGAATAGTGTATGCGGCGACCGAGTTGCTCTTGCCCGGCGTCAATACGGGATAATACCGCGCCAC
ATAGCAGAACTTTAAAAGTGCTCATCATTGGAAAACGTTCTTCGGGGCGAAAACTCTCAAGGATCTTACC
GCTGTTGAGATCCAGTTCGATGTAACCCACTCGTGCACCCAACTGATCTTCAGCATCTTTTACTTTCACC
AGCGTTTCTGGGTGAGCAAAAACAGGAAGGCAAAATGCCGCAAAAAAGGGAATAAGGGCGACACGGAAAT
GTTGAATACTCATACTCTTCCTTTTTCAATATTATTGAAGCATTTATCAGGGTTATTGTCTCATGAGCGG
ATACATATTTGAATGTATTTAGAAAAATAAACAAATAGGGGTTCCGCGCACATTTCCCCGAAAAGTGCCA
CCTGACGTCGACGGATCGGGAGATCTCCCGATCCCCTATGGTGCACTCTCAGTACAATCTGCTCTGATGC
CGCATAGTTAAGCCAGTATCTGCTCCCTGCTTGTGTGTTGGAGGTCGCTGAGTAGTGCGCGAGCAAAATT
TAAGCTACAACAAGGCAAGGCTTGACCGACAATTGGAGGGCCTATTTCCCATGATTCCTTCATATTTGCA
TATACGATACAAGGCTGTTAGAGAGATAATTGGAATTAATTTGACTGTAAACACAAAGATATTAGTACAA
AATACGTGACGTAGAAAGTAATAATTTCTTGGGTAGTTTGCAGTTTTAAAATTATGTTTTAAAATGGACT
ATCATATGCTTACCGTAACTTGAAAGTATTTCGATTTCTTGGCTTTATATATCTTGTGGAAAGGACGAAA
CACCGAATTTCTACTGTTTGTAGATGGAGACGATATATCGTCTCTTTTTTTTCGCGATGTACGGGCCAGA
TATACGCGTTGACATTGATTATTGACTAGTTATTAATAGTAATCAATTACGGGGTCATTAGTTCATAGCC
CATATATGGAGTTCCGCGTTACATAACTTACGGTAAATGGCCCGCCTGGCTGACCGCCCAACGACCCCCG
CCCATTGACGTCAATAATGACGTATGTTCCCATAGTAACGCCAATAGGGACTTTCCATTGACGTCAATGG
GTGGAGTATTTACGGTAAACTGCCCACTTGGCAGTACATCAAGTGTATCATATGCCAAGTACGCCCCCTA
TTGACGTCAATGACGGTAAATGGCCCGCCTGGCATTATGCCCAGTACATGACCTTATGGGACTTTCCTAC
TTGGCAGTACATCTACGTATTAGTCATCGCTATTACCATGGTGATGCGGTTTTGGCAGTACATCAATGGG
CGTGGATAGCGGTTTGACTCACGGGGATTTCCAAGTCTCCACCCCATTGACGTCAATGGGAGTTTGTTTT
GGCACCAAAATCAACGGGACTTTCCAAAATGTCGTAACAACTCCGCCCCATTGACGCAAATGGGCGGTAG
GCGTGTACGGTGGGAGGTCTATATAAGCAGAGCTCTCTGGCTAACTAGAGAACCCACTGCTTACTGGCTT
ATCGAAATTAATACGACTCACTATAGGGAGACCCAAGCTGGCTAGCGTTTAAACTTAAGCTTACCGGTGC
CACCATGGCCCCAAAGAAGAAGCGGAAGGTCGGTATCCACGGAGTCCCAGCAGCCCTGTTCCAGGACTTC
ACCCACCTGTACCCCCTGAGCAAGACCGTCAGATTCGAGCTGAAGCCCATCGGCCGGACCCTGGAACACA
TCCACGCCAAGAACTTTCTGAGCCAGGACGAGACAATGGCCGACATGTACCAGAAAGTGAAAGTGATCCT
GGACGACTACCACCGGGACTTTATCGCCGACATGATGGGCGAAGTGAAGCTGACCAAGCTGGCCGAGTTC
TACGACGTGTACCTGAAGTTCCGGAAGAACCCCAAGGACGACGGCCTGCAGAAGCAGCTGAAAGACCTGC
AGGCTGTGCTGCGGAAAGAAAGCGTGAAGCCTATCGGAAGCGGCGGCAAGTACAAGACCGGCTACGACAG
ACTGTTCGGCGCCAAGCTGTTCAAGGACGGCAAAGAGCTGGGCGACCTGGCCAAGTTCGTGATCGCCCAG
GAAGGCGAGAGCAGCCCTAAGCTGGCCCACCTGGCCCATTTCGAGAAGTTCAGCACCTACTTCACCGGCT
TCCACGACAACCGCAAGAACATGTACAGCGACGAGGACAAGCACACCGCCATTGCCTACCGGCTGATCCA
CGAGAACCTGCCCCGGTTCATCGACAACCTGCAGATCCTGACCACCATCAAGCAGAAGCACAGCGCCCTG
TACGACCAGATCATCAACGAGCTGACCGCCAGCGGCCTGGATGTGTCTCTGGCCTCTCACCTGGATGGCT
ACCACAAGCTGCTGACACAGGAAGGCATCACCGCCTACAACCGGATCATCGGAGAAGTGAACGGCTACAC
CAACAAGCACAACCAGATCTGCCACAAGAGCGAGCGGATTGCCAAGCTGCGGCCCCTGCACAAGCAGATT
CTGAGCGACGGAATGGGCGTGTCCTTCCTGCCCAGCAAGTTCGCCGACGACAGCGAGATGTGCCAGGCCG
TGAATGAGTTCTACCGGCACTACACCGACGTGTTCGCCAAGGTGCAGAGCCTGTTCGACGGCTTCGACGA
CCACCAGAAAGACGGCATCTACGTGGAACACAAGAACCTGAACGAGCTGTCCAAGCAGGCCTTCGGCGAC
TTTGCCCTGCTGGGAAGAGTGCTGGACGGCTACTATGTGGACGTCGTGAACCCCGAGTTCAACGAGAGAT
TTGCCAAGGCCAAGACCGACAACGCCAAAGCCAAGCTGACAAAAGAGAAGGACAAGTTCATCAAGGGCGT
GCACTCCCTGGCTTCTCTGGAACAGGCCATCGAGCACCACACAGCCAGACACGACGACGAGTCTGTGCAG
GCCGGAAAGCTGGGCCAGTACTTCAAGCACGGACTGGCCGGCGTGGACAACCCCATCCAGAAGATCCACA
ACAACCACTCTACAATCAAGGGCTTCCTGGAAAGAGAGCGGCCTGCCGGCGAAAGAGCCCTGCCCAAGAT
CAAGAGCGGCAAGAACCCTGAGATGACCCAGCTGAGACAGCTGAAAGAGCTGCTGGACAACGCCCTGAAC
GTGGCCCACTTCGCCAAACTGCTGACCACAAAGACCACCCTGGACAACCAGGATGGCAACTTCTACGGCG
AGTTCGGCGTGCTGTACGATGAGCTGGCCAAGATCCCTACCCTGTACAACAAAGTGCGGGACTACCTGAG
CCAGAAGCCCTTCAGCACCGAGAAGTACAAGCTGAATTTCGGCAACCCCACCCTGCTGAACGGCTGGGAC
CTGAACAAAGAGAAAGATAACTTCGGCGTGATCCTGCAGAAAGATGGCTGCTACTACCTGGCTCTGCTGG
ATAAGGCCCACAAGAAGGTGTTCGATAACGCCCCCAACACCGGCAAGAATGTGTATCAGAAAATGGTGTA
TAAGCTGCTGCCTGGCCCCAACAAGATGCTGCCCAAGGTGTTCTTCGCCAAGAGCAACCTGGACTACTAC
AACCCCAGCGCCGAACTGCTGGACAAATACGCCAAGGGCACACACAAGAAAGGCGACAACTTCAACCTGA
AGGACTGCCACGCCCTGATCGATTTCTTCAAGGCCGGCATTAACAAGCACCCCGAGTGGCAGCACTTCGG
CTTCAAGTTCAGCCCCACCAGCAGCTACCGGGACCTGAGCGACTTCTACAGAGAGGTGGAACCCCAGGGC
TACCAAGTGAAGTTCGTGGACATCAACGCCGACTACATCGACGAGCTGGTGGAACAGGGCAAGCTGTACC
TGTTTCAGATCTACAACAAGGACTTTAGCCCCAAGGCCCACGGCAAGCCCAACCTGCACACCCTGTACTT
TAAGGCCCTGTTCAGCGAGGACAACCTGGCCGACCCCATCTACAAACTGAACGGCGAGGCCCAGATCTTC
TACCGGAAGGCCAGCCTGGACATGAACGAGACAACCATCCACAGAGCCGGCGAGGTGCTGGAAAACAAGA
ATCCCGACAACCCTAAGAAACGGCAGTTCGTGTACGACATCATCAAGGACAAGCGGTACACCCAGGATAA
GTTCATGCTGCACGTGCCCATCACCATGAACTTCGGAGTGCAGGGCATGACCATCAAAGAGTTCAACAAA
AAAGTGAACCAGAGCATCCAGCAGTACGACGAAGTGAATGTGATTGGCATCGACCGGGGCGAGCGGCATC
TGCTGTATCTGACCGTGATCAACAGCAAGGGCGAGATTCTGGAACAGAGATCCCTGAACGACATCACCAC
CGCCTCCGCCAATGGCACCCAAGTGACCACCCCTTACCACAAGATCCTGGATAAGCGCGAGATCGAGCGG
CTGAACGCCAGAGTGGGATGGGGAGAGATCGAGACAATCAAAGAACTGAAGTCCGGCTACCTGTCCCACG
TGGTGCATCAGATCAACCAGCTGATGCTGAAGTACAACGCCATCGTGGTGCTGGAAGATCTGAATTTTGG
CTTCAAGAGGGGCCGGTTCAAGGTGGAAAAGCAGATCTACCAGAACTTCGAGAATGCCCTGATCAAGAAA
CTGAACCACCTGGTGCTGAAAGACAAGGCCGACGACGAGATCGGCAGCTACAAGAACGCCCTGCAGCTGA
CTAACAACTTCACCGATCTGAAGTCCATTGGCAAGCAGACCGGCTTTCTGTTCTACGTGCCCGCCTGGAA
TACCAGCAAGATCGACCCCGAGACAGGCTTCGTGGACCTGCTGAAGCCTAGATACGAGAATATCGCCCAG
TCCCAGGCCTTCTTCGGCAAGTTCGACAAGATCTGCTACAACACCGACAAGGGCTACTTCGAGTTCCACA
TCGACTACGCCAAGTTCACCGATAAGGCCAAAAACAGCCGGCAGAAGTGGGCTATCTGCAGCCACGGCGA
CAAGAGATACGTGTACGATAAGACCGCCAACCAGAACAAGGGCGCTGCCAAGGGAATCAACGTGAACGAC
GAACTGAAATCCCTGTTCGCCCGCTACCACATCAACGATAAGCAGCCCAATCTCGTGATGGACATCTGCC
AGAACAACGACAAAGAGTTTCACAAGAGCCTGATGTGCCTGCTGAAAACCCTGCTGGCCCTGCGGTACAG
CAACGCCAGCTCCGACGAGGATTTCATCCTGAGCCCCGTGGCCAACGACGAGGGCGTGTTCTTCAATAGC
GCCCTGGCCGATGACACCCAGCCCCAGAACGCTGATGCCAACGGCGCCTACCACATTGCCCTGAAGGGAC
TGTGGCTGCTGAATGAGCTGAAGAACTCCGACGATCTGAACAAAGTGAAGCTGGCCATCGACAACCAGAC
CTGGCTGAATTTCGCCCAGAACAGAAAGAGGCCGGCGGCCACGAAGAAGGCCGGCCAGGCCAAGAAGAAG
AAGGGATCCTACCCATACGATGTTCCAGATTACGCTTATCCCTACGACGTGCCTGATTATGCATACCCAT
ATGATGTCCCCGACTATGCCTAAGAATTCTGCAGATATCCAGCACAGTGGCGGCCGCTCGAGTCTAGAGG
GCCCGTTTAAACCCGCTGATCAGCCTCGACTGTGCCTTCTAGTTGCCAGCCATCTGTTGTTTGCCCCTCC
CCCGTGCCTTCCTTGACCCTGGAAGGTGCCACTCCCACTGTCCTTTCCTAATAAAATGAGGAAATTGCAT
CGCATTGTCTGAGTAGGTGTCATTCTATTCTGGGGGGTGGGGTGGGGCAGGACAGCAAGGGGGAGGATTG
GGAAGACAATAGCAGGCATGCTGGGGATGCGGTGGGCTCTATGGCTTCTGAGGCGGAAAGAACCAGCTGG
GGCTCTAGGGGGTATCCCC
[124 nt withheld, positions 9190-9313]
C
[91 nt withheld, positions 9315-9405]
A
[49 nt withheld, positions 9407-9455]
CCTTTGACGTTGGAGTCCACGTTCTTT
[37 nt withheld, positions 9483-9519]
ACCCTATCTCGGTCTATTCTTTTGATTTATAAGGGATTTTGCCGATTTCGGCCTATTGGTTAAAAAATGA
GCTGATTTAACAAAA
Features (pLannotate 1.2.2; 21 found; start..end, strand, type, name):
     28..357     +  promoter       SV40 promoter: SV40 enhancer and early promoter
    424..1215    +  CDS            neo: KKA2_KLEPN - Also known as kan, nptII. Experimental evidence at protein level: Swiss-Prot protein existence level 1. Resistance to kanamycin, neomycin, paromomycin, ribostamycin, butirosin and gentamicin B. From Klebsiella pneumoniae.
   1239..1397    +  CDS            ble (fragment): BLE_KLEPN - Experimental evidence at protein level: Swiss-Prot protein existence level 1. Binding protein with a strong affinity to the bleomycin family of antibiotics. Binds to CL990; an antimitotic-antibiotic compound. From Klebsiella pneumoniae.
   1392..1513    +  polyA_signal   SV40 poly(A) signal: SV40 polyadenylation signal
   1586..1602    -  protein_bind   lac operator: The lac repressor binds to the lac operator to inhibit transcription in E. coli. This inhibition can be relieved by adding lactose or isopropyl-β-D-thiogalactopyranoside (IPTG). lac repressor encoded by lacI
   1610..1640    -  promoter       lac promoter: promoter for the E. coli lac operon
   1655..1676    -  protein_bind   CAP binding site: CAP binding activates transcription in the presence of cAMP. E. coli catabolite activator protein
   1689..1781    -  CDS            lacI (fragment): lac repressor; lacI; The lac repressor binds to the lac operator to inhibit transcription in E. coli. This inhibition can be relieved by adding lactose or isopropyl-β-D-thiogalactopyranoside (IPTG).
   1964..2552    -  rep_origin     ori: high-copy-number ColE1/pMB1/pBR322/pUC origin of replication
   2723..3583    -  CDS            AmpR: β-lactamase; bla; confers resistance to ampicillin, carbenicillin, and related antibiotics
   3584..3688    -  promoter       AmpR promoter: bla
   3747..3799    -  misc_feature   bom (fragment): basis of mobility region from pBR322
   3886..4126    +  promoter       U6 promoter: RNA polymerase III promoter for human U6 snRNA
   4211..4590    +  enhancer       CMV enhancer: human cytomegalovirus immediate early enhancer
   4591..4794    +  promoter       CMV promoter: human cytomegalovirus (CMV) immediate early promoter
   4790..4823    +  LTR            5' LTR (truncated) (fragment): truncated 5' long terminal repeat (LTR) from HIV-1
   4839..4857    +  promoter       T7 promoter: promoter for bacteriophage T7 RNA polymerase
   8760..8840    +  CDS            3xHA: three tandem HA epitope tags
   8920..9144    +  polyA_signal   bGH poly(A) signal: bovine growth hormone polyadenylation signal
   9148..9169    +  promoter       SV40 promoter (fragment): SV40 enhancer and early promoter
   9190..14      +  rep_origin     f1 ori (across the origin) (sequence partly withheld): f1 bacteriophage origin of replication; arrow indicates direction of (+) strand synthesis
