[The description below was written by a language model from this plasmid's Addgene catalogue record and pLannotate feature annotations shown in this document.]
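Description:
pY128 (pcDNA3.1-U6-huMb2Cpf1) is a mammalian expression plasmid built on the pcDNA3.1 backbone that delivers both components of a Cpf1 (Cas12a) genome-editing system from a single vector. It is propagated in E. coli through a high-copy ColE1/pUC-type origin with ampicillin selection (AmpR under its own bla promoter). It also carries an f1 origin for single-stranded DNA production. An SV40 early promoter driving a neomycin/kanamycin phosphotransferase gene with an SV40 polyadenylation signal provides the usual pcDNA3.1 option for G418 selection in mammalian cells. The catalogue lists a total size of about 10 kb, while the sequenced record is 9,604 nt.

The protein payload is a human codon-optimized Cpf1 from Moraxella bovoculi AAX08_00205 (huMb2Cpf1, about 3.75 kb), with a nuclear localization signal at the N terminus and an NLS-3xHA tag at the C terminus. The nuclease coding sequence itself was not annotated by the feature-calling tool, but it evidently occupies the unannotated interval between the promoter region and the 3xHA tag. Transcription is driven by the CMV enhancer and immediate early promoter and terminated by the bGH polyadenylation signal, with a T7 promoter just upstream of the coding region. Short annotated hits such as an HIV-1 LTR fragment, a ble fragment and a lacI fragment are probably backbone remnants or similarity matches rather than functional elements.

Upstream of the CMV unit, a human U6 RNA polymerase III promoter drives a cassette added to the backbone, consisting of the Cpf1 direct repeat and BsmBI cloning sites into which a guide spacer can be inserted to produce a crRNA. The construct is intended for co-expression of the nuclease and a user-defined crRNA in mammalian cells. The HA tags allow detection of the protein.
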