Addgene plasmid #92304: pY128 (pcDNA3.1-U6-huMb2Cpf1)
Purpose: Expression of humanized Mb2Cpf1 and crRNA
Depositing lab: Feng Zhang.
Backbone
  Vector backbone: pcDNA3.1
  Backbone size w/o insert (bp): 5500
  Total vector size (bp): 10000
  Modifications to backbone: Insertion of U6::direct repeat BsmBI cloning cassette.
  Vector type: Mammalian Expression
Growth in bacteria
  Bacterial resistance: Ampicillin, 100 μg/mL
  Growth temperature: 37°C
  Growth strain: NEB Stable
  Copy number: High Copy
Gene/Insert
  Gene/Insert name: huMb2Cpf1
  Species: Moraxella bovoculi AAX08_00205
  Insert size (bp): 3753
  Tag / fusion protein: NLS (N terminal on insert); NLS-3xHA (C terminal on insert)
Resource information
  A portion of this plasmid was derived from a plasmid made by: Cloned by GenScript
Terms and licenses: Academic/Nonprofit Terms; Industry Terms: Not Available to Industry
How to cite: pY128 (pcDNA3.1-U6-huMb2Cpf1) was a gift from Feng Zhang (Addgene plasmid # 92304 ; http://n2t.net/addgene:92304 ; RRID:Addgene_92304)
